Addgene plasmid #193244: Lenti-sgTnr#1/Cre
Purpose: Lentiviral vector expressing Cre recombinase (driven by mPGK promoter) and an sgRNA against the mouse Tnr gene
Depositing lab: Julien Sage. Depositing organization: Stanford University. Publication: A multiplexed in vivo approach to identify driver genes in small cell lung cancer. Lee MC, Cai H, Murray CW, Li C, Shue YT, Andrejka L, He AL, Holzem AME, Drainas AP, Ko JH, Coles GL, Kong C, Zhu S, Zhu C, Wang J, van de Rijn M, Petrov DA, Winslow MM, Sage J. Cell Rep. 2023 Jan 13;42(1):111990. doi: 10.1016/j.celrep.2023.111990. PubMed 36640300.
Backbone
  Vector backbone: pLL3.3
  Vector type: Mammalian Expression, Lentiviral, CRISPR
Growth in bacteria
  Bacterial resistance: Ampicillin, 100 μg/mL
  Growth temperature: 37°C
  Growth strain: NEB Stable
  Copy number: High Copy
Gene/Insert
  Gene/Insert name: sgTnr#1
  gRNA/shRNA sequence: CGGGTGCCTGGAGATTGGAG
  Species: M. musculus (mouse)
  Insert size (bp): 20
  Entrez Gene: Tnr (a.k.a. J1-tenascin, TN-R, janusin, restrictin)
  Promoter: U6
  Cloning method: Restriction Enzyme; 5′ cloning site Unknown (unknown if destroyed); 3′ cloning site Unknown (unknown if destroyed)
Terms and licenses: Academic/Nonprofit Terms; Industry Terms: Not Available to Industry
Depositor comments: Please visit https://www.biorxiv.org/content/10.1101/2022.03.28.485708v1 for bioRxiv preprint.
How to cite: Lenti-sgTnr#1/Cre was a gift from Julien Sage (Addgene plasmid # 193244 ; http://n2t.net/addgene:193244 ; RRID:Addgene_193244)
