[The description below was written by a language model from this plasmid's Addgene catalogue record and pLannotate feature annotations shown in this document.]
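Description:
Lenti-sgTnr#1/Cre is an HIV-1-derived lentiviral transfer plasmid of about 7.8 kb, built on the pLL3.3 backbone, that delivers a CRISPR guide RNA and Cre recombinase from a single provirus. In bacteria it is maintained through a high-copy ColE1/pUC-type origin and selected with ampicillin via the β-lactamase gene. The viral portion begins with a CMV enhancer/promoter fused to a truncated 5' LTR, an arrangement that drives genomic RNA production in packaging cells. This is followed by the Ψ packaging signal with a short gag fragment, the Rev response element for nuclear export of the unspliced transcript, and the cPPT/CTS, which aids nuclear import of the reverse-transcribed genome. A WPRE lies downstream of the payload to enhance transcript expression, and a nef-derived fragment and a second truncated LTR close the viral unit.

The payload consists of two independent expression units. A human U6 RNA polymerase III promoter transcribes a 20-nt spacer targeting mouse Tnr (tenascin-R), joined to the Streptococcus pyogenes Cas9 guide scaffold, which the annotation detects as a tracrRNA fragment. Immediately downstream, the mouse PGK promoter drives Cre recombinase. The plasmid encodes no Cas9, so editing depends on Cas9 supplied by the recipient cells or animal. In that setting Cre can recombine loxP-flanked alleles, for example deleting floxed tumour suppressors or activating a Cre-dependent Cas9, in the same cells that receive the guide. The associated publication describes a multiplexed in vivo approach for identifying driver genes in small cell lung cancer, which is consistent with using this vector to initiate tumours while inactivating Tnr as a candidate gene. The vector carries no mammalian selection marker or fluorescent reporter in the annotated features.
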