Features (pLannotate 1.2.2; 21 found; start..end, strand, type, name):
      1..380     +  enhancer       CMV enhancer: human cytomegalovirus immediate early enhancer
    381..580     +  promoter       CMV promoter: human cytomegalovirus (CMV) immediate early promoter
    598..778     +  LTR            5' LTR (truncated): truncated 5' long terminal repeat (LTR) from HIV-1
    825..950     +  misc_feature   HIV-1 Ψ: packaging signal of human immunodeficiency virus type 1
    934..1272    +  CDS            HIV-1 gag (fragment): gag protein from human immunodeficiency virus 1; gag
   1447..1680    +  misc_feature   RRE: The Rev response element (RRE) of HIV-1 allows for Rev-dependent mRNA export from the nucleus to the cytoplasm.
   2057..2157    +  CDS            Rev (fragment): human immunodeficiency virus 1 (HIV-1) Rev protein; rev; enhances nuclear export of unspliced and incompletely spliced viral mRNAs
   2207..2324    +  misc_feature   cPPT/CTS: central polypurine tract and central termination sequence of HIV-1
   2406..2646    +  promoter       U6 promoter: RNA polymerase III promoter for human U6 snRNA
   2694..2761    +  misc_RNA       tracrRNA (fragment): trans-activating CRISPR RNA for the Streptococcus pyogenes CRISPR/Cas9 system
   2814..3306    +  promoter       PGK promoter: mouse phosphoglycerate kinase 1 promoter
   3336..4366    +  CDS            Cre (fragment): site-specific recombinase Cre is a site-specific recombinase from bacteriophage P1. Recombination occurs at loxP sequences.
   4399..4422    +  misc_feature   MCS (fragment): pBluescript multiple cloning site
   4422..5010    +  misc_feature   WPRE: woodchuck hepatitis virus posttranscriptional regulatory element
   5011..5030    +  misc_feature   MCS (fragment): pBluescript multiple cloning site
   5032..5532    +  CDS            nef (fragment): NEF_HV1LA - Experimental evidence at protein level: Swiss-Prot protein existence level 1. Extracellular Nef protein targets CD4(+) T-lymphocytes for apoptosis by interacting with CXCR4 surface receptors. From Human immunodeficiency virus type 1 group M subtype B (isolate Lai) (HIV-1).
   5539..5719    +  LTR            5' LTR (truncated): truncated 5' long terminal repeat (LTR) from HIV-1
   5781..6369    -  rep_origin     ori: high-copy-number ColE1/pMB1/pBR322/pUC origin of replication
   6540..7400    -  CDS            AmpR: β-lactamase; bla; confers resistance to ampicillin, carbenicillin, and related antibiotics
   7401..7505    -  promoter       AmpR promoter: bla
   7564..7616    -  misc_feature   bom (fragment): basis of mobility region from pBR322
>Addgene plasmid #193244 | Lenti-sgTnr#1/Cre | addgene full sequence | sequence record 379562 | Addgene NGS Result
GACATTGATTATTGACTAGTTATTAATAGTAATCAATTACGGGGTCATTAGTTCATAGCCCATATATGGA
GTTCCGCGTTACATAACTTACGGTAAATGGCCCGCCTGGCTGACCGCCCAACGACCCCCGCCCATTGACG
TCAATAATGACGTATGTTCCCATAGTAACGCCAATAGGGACTTTCCATTGACGTCAATGGGTGGAGTATT
TACGGTAAACTGCCCACTTGGCAGTACATCAAGTGTATCATATGCCAAGTACGCCCCCTATTGACGTCAA
TGACGGTAAATGGCCCGCCTGGCATTATGCCCAGTACATGACCTTATGGGACTTTCCTACTTGGCAGTAC
ATCTACGTATTAGTCATCGCTATTACCATGGTGATGCGGTTTTGGCAGTACATCAATGGGCGTGGATAGC
GGTTTGACTCACGGGGATTTCCAAGTCTCCACCCCATTGACGTCAATGGGAGTTTGTTTTGGCACCAAAA
TCAACGGGACTTTCCAAAATGTCGTAACAACTCCGCCCCATTGACGCAAATGGGCGGTAGGCGTGTACGG
TGGGAGGTCTATATAAGCAGCGCGTTTTGCCTGTACTGGGTCTCTCTGGTTAGACCAGATCTGAGCCTGG
GAGCTCTCTGGCTAACTAGGGAACCCACTGCTTAAGCCTCAATAAAGCTTGCCTTGAGTGCTTCAAGTAG
TGTGTGCCCGTCTGTTGTGTGACTCTGGTAACTAGAGATCCCTCAGACCCTTTTAGTCAGTGTGGAAAAT
CTCTAGCAGTGGCGCCCGAACAGGGACTTGAAAGCGAAAGGGAAACCAGAGGAGCTCTCTCGACGCAGGA
CTCGGCTTGCTGAAGCGCGCACGGCAAGAGGCGAGGGGCGGCGACTGGTGAGTACGCCAAAAATTTTGAC
TAGCGGAGGCTAGAAGGAGAGAGATGGGTGCGAGAGCGTCAGTATTAAGCGGGGGAGAATTAGATCGCGA
TGGGAAAAAATTCGGTTAAGGCCAGGGGGAAAGAAAAAATATAAATTAAAACATATAGTATGGGCAAGCA
GGGAGCTAGAACGATTCGCAGTTAATCCTGGCCTGTTAGAAACATCAGAAGGCTGTAGACAAATACTGGG
ACAGCTACAACCATCCCTTCAGACAGGATCAGAAGAACTTAGATCATTATATAATACAGTAGCAACCCTC
TATTGTGTGCATCAAAGGATAGAGATAAAAGACACCAAGGAAGCTTTAGACAAGATAGAGGAAGAGCAAA
ACAAAAGTAAGACCACCGCACAGCAAGCGGCCGGCCGCTGATCTTCAGACCTGGAGGAGGAGATATGAGG
GACAATTGGAGAAGTGAATTATATAAATATAAAGTAGTAAAAATTGAACCATTAGGAGTAGCACCCACCA
AGGCAAAGAGAAGAGTGGTGCAGAGAGAAAAAAGAGCAGTGGGAATAGGAGCTTTGTTCCTTGGGTTCTT
GGGAGCAGCAGGAAGCACTATGGGCGCAGCGTCAATGACGCTGACGGTACAGGCCAGACAATTATTGTCT
GGTATAGTGCAGCAGCAGAACAATTTGCTGAGGGCTATTGAGGCGCAACAGCATCTGTTGCAACTCACAG
TCTGGGGCATCAAGCAGCTCCAGGCAAGAATCCTGGCTGTGGAAAGATACCTAAAGGATCAACAGCTCCT
GGGGATTTGGGGTTGCTCTGGAAAACTCATTTGCACCACTGCTGTGCCTTGGAATGCTAGTTGGAGTAAT
AAATCTCTGGAACAGATTTGGAATCACACGACCTGGATGGAGTGGGACAGAGAAATTAACAATTACACAA
GCTTAATACACTCCTTAATTGAAGAATCGCAAAACCAGCAAGAAAAGAATGAACAAGAATTATTGGAATT
AGATAAATGGGCAAGTTTGTGGAATTGGTTTAACATAACAAATTGGCTGTGGTATATAAAATTATTCATA
ATGATAGTAGGAGGCTTGGTAGGTTTAAGAATAGTTTTTGCTGTACTTTCTATAGTGAATAGAGTTAGGC
AGGGATATTCACCATTATCGTTTCAGACCCACCTCCCAACCCCGAGGGGACCCGACAGGCCCGAAGGAAT
AGAAGAAGAAGGTGGAGAGAGAGACAGAGACAGATCCATTCGATTAGTGAACGGATCGGCACTGCGTGCG
CCAATTCTGCAGACAAATGGCAGTATTCATCCACAATTTTAAAAGAAAAGGGGGGATTGGGGGGTACAGT
GCAGGGGAAAGAATAGTAGACATAATAGCAACAGACATACAAACTAAAGAATTACAAAAACAAATTACAA
AAATTCAAAATTTTCGGGTTTATTACAGGGACAGCAGAGATCCAGTTTGGTTAGTACCGGGCCCGCTCTA
GCCCTGCAGGAACTGTTTAAACTGTGAGGGCCTATTTCCCATGATTCCTTCATATTTGCATATACGATAC
AAGGCTGTTAGAGAGATAATTGGAATTAATTTGACTGTAAACACAAAGATATTAGTACAAAATACGTGAC
GTAGAAAGTAATAATTTCTTGGGTAGTTTGCAGTTTTAAAATTATGTTTTAAAATGGACTATCATATGCT
TACCGTAACTTGAAAGTATTTCGATTTCTTGGCTTTATATATCTTGTGGAAAGGACCAAACACCGCGGGT
GCCTGGAGATTGGAGGTTTAAGAGCTATGCTGGAAACAGCATAGCAAGTTTAAATAAGGCTAGTCCGTTA
TCAACTTGAAAAAGTGGCACCGAGTCGGTGCTTTTTTGTTTGGCGCGCCTATGGCTTAATTAACATGGCG
GCCGCATTCTACCGGGTAGGGGAGGCGCTTTTCCCAAGGCAGTCTGGAGCATGCGCTTTAGCAGCCCCGC
TGGGCACTTGGCGCTACACAAGTGGCCTCTGGCCTCGCACACATTCCACATCCACCGGTAGGCGCCAACC
GGCTCCGTTCTTTGGTGGCCCCTTCGCGCCACCTTCTACTCCTCCCCTAGTCAGGAAGTTCCCCCCCGCC
CCGCAGCTCGCGTCGTGCAGGACGTGACAAATGGAAGTAGCACGTCTCACTAGTCTCGTGCAGATGGACA
GCACCGCTGAGCAATGGAAGCGGGTAGGCCTTTGGGGCAGCGGCCAATAGCAGCTTTGCTCCTTCGCTTT
CTGGGCTCAGAGGCTGGGAAGGGGTGGGTCCGGGGGCGGGCTCAGGGGCGGGCTCAGGGGCGGGGCGGGC
GCCCGAAGGTCCTCCGGAGGCCCGGCATTCTGCACGCTTCAAAAGCGCACGTCTGCCGCGCTGTTCTCCT
CTTCCTCATCTCCGGGACCCGGGATGCCCAAGAAGAAGAGGAAGGTGTCCAATTTACTGACCGTACACCA
AAATTTGCCTGCATTACCGGTCGATGCAACGAGTGATGAGGTTCGCAAGAACCTGATGGACATGTTCAGG
GATCGCCAGGCGTTTTCTGAGCATACCTGGAAAATGCTTCTGTCCGTTTGCCGGTCGTGGGCGGCATGGT
GCAAGTTGAATAACCGGAAATGGTTTCCCGCAGAACCTGAAGATGTTCGCGATTATCTTCTATATCTTCA
GGCGCGCGGTCTGGCAGTAAAAACTATCCAGCAACATTTGGGCCAGCTAAACATGCTTCATCGTCGGTCC
GGGCTGCCACGACCAAGTGACAGCAATGCTGTTTCACTGGTTATGCGGCGGATCCGAAAAGAAAACGTTG
ATGCCGGTGAACGTGCAAAACAGGCTCTAGCGTTCGAACGCACTGATTTCGACCAGGTTCGTTCACTCAT
GGAAAATAGCGATCGCTGCCAGGATATACGTAATCTGGCATTTCTGGGGATTGCTTATAACACCCTGTTA
CGTATAGCCGAAATTGCCAGGATCAGGGTTAAAGATATCTCACGTACTGACGGTGGGAGAATGTTAATCC
ATATTGGCAGAACGAAAACGCTGGTTAGCACCGCAGGTGTAGAGAAGGCACTTAGCCTGGGGGTAACTAA
ACTGGTCGAGCGATGGATTTCCGTCTCTGGTGTAGCTGATGATCCGAATAACTACCTGTTTTGCCGGGTC
AGAAAAAATGGTGTTGCCGCGCCATCTGCCACCAGCCAGCTATCAACTCGCGCCCTGGAAGGGATTTTTG
AAGCAACTCATCGATTGATTTACGGCGCTAAGGATGACTCTGGTCAGAGATACCTGGCCTGGTCTGGACA
CAGTGCCCGTGTCGGAGCCGCGCGAGATATGGCCCGCGCTGGAGTTTCAATACCGGAGATCATGCAAGCT
GGTGGCTGGACCAATGTAAATATTGTCATGAACTATATCCGTAACCTGGATAGTGAAACAGGGGCAATGG
TGCGCCTGCTGGAAGATGGCGATTAGCCATGTTTAAGGGTTCCGGTTCCACTAGGTACAATTCGATATCA
AGCTTATCGATAATCAACCTCTGGATTACAAAATTTGTGAAAGATTGACTGGTATTCTTAACTATGTTGC
TCCTTTTACGCTATGTGGATACGCTGCTTTAATGCCTTTGTATCATGCTATTGCTTCCCGTATGGCTTTC
ATTTTCTCCTCCTTGTATAAATCCTGGTTGCTGTCTCTTTATGAGGAGTTGTGGCCCGTTGTCAGGCAAC
GTGGCGTGGTGTGCACTGTGTTTGCTGACGCAACCCCCACTGGTTGGGGCATTGCCACCACCTGTCAGCT
CCTTTCCGGGACTTTCGCTTTCCCCCTCCCTATTGCCACGGCGGAACTCATCGCCGCCTGCCTTGCCCGC
TGCTGGACAGGGGCTCGGCTGTTGGGCACTGACAATTCCGTGGTGTTGTCGGGGAAATCATCGTCCTTTC
CTTGGCTGCTCGCCTGTGTTGCCACCTGGATTCTGCGCGGGACGTCCTTCTGCTACGTCCCTTCGGCCCT
CAATCCAGCGGACCTTCCTTCCCGCGGCCTGCTGCCGGCTCTGCGGCCTCTTCCGCGTCTTCGCCTTCGC
CCTCAGACGAGTCGGATCTCCCTTTGGGCCGCCTCCCCGCATCGATACCGTCGACCTCGATCGAGACCTA
GAAAAACATGGAGCAATCACAAGTAGCAATACAGCAGCTACCAATGCTGATTGTGCCTGGCTAGAAGCAC
AAGAGGAGGAGGAGGTGGGTTTTCCAGTCACACCTCAGGTACCTTTAAGACCAATGACTTACAAGGCAGC
TGTAGATCTTAGCCACTTTTTAAAAGAAAAGGGGGGACTGGAAGGGCTAATTCACTCCCAACGAAGACAA
GATATCCTTGATCTGTGGATCTACCACACACAAGGCTACTTCCCTGATTGGCAGAACTACACACCAGGGC
CAGGGATCAGATATCCACTGACCTTTGGATGGTGCTACAAGCTAGTACCAGTTGAGCAAGAGAAGGTAGA
AGAAGCCAATGAAGGAGAGAACACCCGCTTGTTACACCCTGTGAGCCTGCATGGGATGGATGACCCGGAG
AGAGAAGTATTAGAGTGGAGGTTTGACAGCCGCCTAGCATTTCATCACATGGCCCGAGAGCTGCATCCGG
ACTGTACTGGGTCTCTCTGGTTAGACCAGATCTGAGCCTGGGAGCTCTCTGGCTAACTAGGGAACCCACT
GCTTAAGCCTCAATAAAGCTTGCCTTGAGTGCTTCAAGTAGTGTGTGCCCGTCTGTTGTGTGACTCTGGT
AACTAGAGATCCCTCAGACCCTTTTAGTCAGTGTGGAAAATCTCTAGCAGCATGTGAGCAAAAGGCCAGC
AAAAGGCCAGGAACCGTAAAAAGGCCGCGTTGCTGGCGTTTTTCCATAGGCTCCGCCCCCCTGACGAGCA
TCACAAAAATCGACGCTCAAGTCAGAGGTGGCGAAACCCGACAGGACTATAAAGATACCAGGCGTTTCCC
CCTGGAAGCTCCCTCGTGCGCTCTCCTGTTCCGACCCTGCCGCTTACCGGATACCTGTCCGCCTTTCTCC
CTTCGGGAAGCGTGGCGCTTTCTCATAGCTCACGCTGTAGGTATCTCAGTTCGGTGTAGGTCGTTCGCTC
CAAGCTGGGCTGTGTGCACGAACCCCCCGTTCAGCCCGACCGCTGCGCCTTATCCGGTAACTATCGTCTT
GAGTCCAACCCGGTAAGACACGACTTATCGCCACTGGCAGCAGCCACTGGTAACAGGATTAGCAGAGCGA
GGTATGTAGGCGGTGCTACAGAGTTCTTGAAGTGGTGGCCTAACTACGGCTACACTAGAAGAACAGTATT
TGGTATCTGCGCTCTGCTGAAGCCAGTTACCTTCGGAAAAAGAGTTGGTAGCTCTTGATCCGGCAAACAA
ACCACCGCTGGTAGCGGTGGTTTTTTTGTTTGCAAGCAGCAGATTACGCGCAGAAAAAAAGGATCTCAAG
AAGATCCTTTGATCTTTTCTACGGGGTCTGACGCTCAGTGGAACGAAAACTCACGTTAAGGGATTTTGGT
CATGAGATTATCAAAAAGGATCTTCACCTAGATCCTTTTAAATTAAAAATGAAGTTTTAAATCAATCTAA
AGTATATATGAGTAAACTTGGTCTGACAGTTACCAATGCTTAATCAGTGAGGCACCTATCTCAGCGATCT
GTCTATTTCGTTCATCCATAGTTGCCTGACTCCCCGTCGTGTAGATAACTACGATACGGGAGGGCTTACC
ATCTGGCCCCAGTGCTGCAATGATACCGCGAGACCCACGCTCACCGGCTCCAGATTTATCAGCAATAAAC
CAGCCAGCCGGAAGGGCCGAGCGCAGAAGTGGTCCTGCAACTTTATCCGCCTCCATCCAGTCTATTAATT
GTTGCCGGGAAGCTAGAGTAAGTAGTTCGCCAGTTAATAGTTTGCGCAACGTTGTTGCCATTGCTACAGG
CATCGTGGTGTCACGCTCGTCGTTTGGTATGGCTTCATTCAGCTCCGGTTCCCAACGATCAAGGCGAGTT
ACATGATCCCCCATGTTGTGCAAAAAAGCGGTTAGCTCCTTCGGTCCTCCGATCGTTGTCAGAAGTAAGT
TGGCCGCAGTGTTATCACTCATGGTTATGGCAGCACTGCATAATTCTCTTACTGTCATGCCATCCGTAAG
ATGCTTTTCTGTGACTGGTGAGTACTCAACCAAGTCATTCTGAGAATAGTGTATGCGGCGACCGAGTTGC
TCTTGCCCGGCGTCAATACGGGATAATACCGCGCCACATAGCAGAACTTTAAAAGTGCTCATCATTGGAA
AACGTTCTTCGGGGCGAAAACTCTCAAGGATCTTACCGCTGTTGAGATCCAGTTCGATGTAACCCACTCG
TGCACCCAACTGATCTTCAGCATCTTTTACTTTCACCAGCGTTTCTGGGTGAGCAAAAACAGGAAGGCAA
AATGCCGCAAAAAAGGGAATAAGGGCGACACGGAAATGTTGAATACTCATACTCTTCCTTTTTCAATATT
ATTGAAGCATTTATCAGGGTTATTGTCTCATGAGCGGATACATATTTGAATGTATTTAGAAAAATAAACA
AATAGGGGTTCCGCGCACATTTCCCCGAAAAGTGCCACCTGACGTCGACGGATCGGGAGATCTCCCGATC
CCCTATGGTGCACTCTCAGTACAATCTGCTCTGATGCCGCATAGTTAAGCCAGTATCTGCTCCCTGCTTG
TGTGTTGGAGGTCGCTGAGTAGTGCGCGAGCAAAATTTAAGCTACAACAAGGCAAGGCTTGACCGACAAT
TGCATGAAGAATCTGCTTAGGGTTAGGCGTTTTGCGCTGCTTCGCGATGTACGGGCCAGATATACGCGTT
